>Addgene plasmid #184029 | pcDNA flag-Msi1 | addgene full sequence | sequence record 362446 | Addgene NGS Result
[67 nt withheld, positions 1-67]
C
[91 nt withheld, positions 69-159]
A
[49 nt withheld, positions 161-209]
CCTTTGACGTTGGAGTCCACGTTCTTT
[37 nt withheld, positions 237-273]
ACCCTATCTCGGTCTATTCTTTTGATTTATAAGGGATTTTGCCGATTTCGGCCTATTGGTTAAAAAATGA
GCTGATTTAACAAAAATTTAACGCGAATTAATTCTGTGGAATGTGTGTCAGTTAGGGTGTGGAAAGTCCC
CAGGCTCCCCAGCAGGCAGAAGTATGCAAAGCATGCATCTCAATTAGTCAGCAACCAGGTGTGGAAAGTC
CCCAGGCTCCCCAGCAGGCAGAAGTATGCAAAGCATGCATCTCAATTAGTCAGCAACCATAGTCCCGCCC
CTAACTCCGCCCATCCCGCCCCTAACTCCGCCCAGTTCCGCCCATTCTCCGCCCCATGGCTGACTAATTT
TTTTTATTTATGCAGAGGCCGAGGCCGCCTCTGCCTCTGAGCTATTCCAGAAGTAGTGAGGAGGCTTTTT
TGGAGGCCTAGGCTTTTGCAAAAAGCTCCCGGGAGCTTGTATATCCATTTTCGGATCTGATCAAGAGACA
GGATGAGGATCGTTTCGCATGATTGAACAAGATGGATTGCACGCAGGTTCTCCGGCCGCTTGGGTGGAGA
GGCTATTCGGCTATGACTGGGCACAACAGACAATCGGCTGCTCTGATGCCGCCGTGTTCCGGCTGTCAGC
GCAGGGGCGCCCGGTTCTTTTTGTCAAGACCGACCTGTCCGGTGCCCTGAATGAACTGCAGGACGAGGCA
GCGCGGCTATCGTGGCTGGCCACGACGGGCGTTCCTTGCGCAGCTGTGCTCGACGTTGTCACTGAAGCGG
GAAGGGACTGGCTGCTATTGGGCGAAGTGCCGGGGCAGGATCTCCTGTCATCTCACCTTGCTCCTGCCGA
GAAAGTATCCATCATGGCTGATGCAATGCGGCGGCTGCATACGCTTGATCCGGCTACCTGCCCATTCGAC
CACCAAGCGAAACATCGCATCGAGCGAGCACGTACTCGGATGGAAGCCGGTCTTGTCGATCAGGATGATC
TGGACGAAGAGCATCAGGGGCTCGCGCCAGCCGAACTGTTCGCCAGGCTCAAGGCGCGCATGCCCGACGG
CGAGGATCTCGTCGTGACCCATGGCGATGCCTGCTTGCCGAATATCATGGTGGAAAATGGCCGCTTTTCT
GGATTCATCGACTGTGGCCGGCTGGGTGTGGCGGACCGCTATCAGGACATAGCGTTGGCTACCCGTGATA
TTGCTGAAGAGCTTGGCGGCGAATGGGCTGACCGCTTCCTCGTGCTTTACGGTATCGCCGCTCCCGATTC
GCAGCGCATCGCCTTCTATCGCCTTCTTGACGAGTTCTTCTGAGCGGGACTCTGGGGTTCGAAATGACCG
ACCAAGCGACGCCCAACCTGCCATCACGAGATTTCGATTCCACCGCCGCCTTCTATGAAAGGTTGGGCTT
CGGAATCGTTTTCCGGGACGCCGGCTGGATGATCCTCCAGCGCGGGGATCTCATGCTGGAGTTCTTCGCC
CACCCCAACTTGTTTATTGCAGCTTATAATGGTTACAAATAAAGCAATAGCATCACAAATTTCACAAATA
AAGCATTTTTTTCACTGCATTCTAGTTGTGGTTTGTCCAAACTCATCAATGTATCTTATCATGTCTGTAT
ACCGTCGACCTCTAGCTAGAGCTTGGCGTAATCATGGTCATAGCTGTTTCCTGTGTGAAATTGTTATCCG
CTCACAATTCCACACAACATACGAGCCGGAAGCATAAAGTGTAAAGCCTGGGGTGCCTAATGAGTGAGCT
AACTCACATTAATTGCGTTGCGCTCACTGCCCGCTTTCCAGTCGGGAAACCTGTCGTGCCAGCTGCATTA
ATGAATCGGCCAACGCGCGGGGAGAGGCGGTTTGCGTATTGGGCGCTCTTCCGCTTCCTCGCTCACTGAC
TCGCTGCGCTCGGTCGTTCGGCTGCGGCGAGCGGTATCAGCTCACTCAAAGGCGGTAATACGGTTATCCA
CAGAATCAGGGGATAACGCAGGAAAGAACATGTGAGCAAAAGGCCAGCAAAAGGCCAGGAACCGTAAAAA
GGCCGCGTTGCTGGCGTTTTTCCATAGGCTCCGCCCCCCTGACGAGCATCACAAAAATCGACGCTCAAGT
CAGAGGTGGCGAAACCCGACAGGACTATAAAGATACCAGGCGTTTCCCCCTGGAAGCTCCCTCGTGCGCT
CTCCTGTTCCGACCCTGCCGCTTACCGGATACCTGTCCGCCTTTCTCCCTTCGGGAAGCGTGGCGCTTTC
TCATAGCTCACGCTGTAGGTATCTCAGTTCGGTGTAGGTCGTTCGCTCCAAGCTGGGCTGTGTGCACGAA
CCCCCCGTTCAGCCCGACCGCTGCGCCTTATCCGGTAACTATCGTCTTGAGTCCAACCCGGTAAGACACG
ACTTATCGCCACTGGCAGCAGCCACTGGTAACAGGATTAGCAGAGCGAGGTATGTAGGCGGTGCTACAGA
GTTCTTGAAGTGGTGGCCTAACTACGGCTACACTAGAAGAACAGTATTTGGTATCTGCGCTCTGCTGAAG
CCAGTTACCTTCGGAAAAAGAGTTGGTAGCTCTTGATCCGGCAAACAAACCACCGCTGGTAGCGGTGGTT
TTTTTGTTTGCAAGCAGCAGATTACGCGCAGAAAAAAAGGATCTCAAGAAGATCCTTTGATCTTTTCTAC
GGGGTCTGACGCTCAGTGGAACGAAAACTCACGTTAAGGGATTTTGGTCATGAGATTATCAAAAAGGATC
TTCACCTAGATCCTTTTAAATTAAAAATGAAGTTTTAAATCAATCTAAAGTATATATGAGTAAACTTGGT
CTGACAGTTACCAATGCTTAATCAGTGAGGCACCTATCTCAGCGATCTGTCTATTTCGTTCATCCATAGT
TGCCTGACTCCCCGTCGTGTAGATAACTACGATACGGGAGGGCTTACCATCTGGCCCCAGTGCTGCAATG
ATACCGCGAGACCCACGCTCACCGGCTCCAGATTTATCAGCAATAAACCAGCCAGCCGGAAGGGCCGAGC
GCAGAAGTGGTCCTGCAACTTTATCCGCCTCCATCCAGTCTATTAATTGTTGCCGGGAAGCTAGAGTAAG
TAGTTCGCCAGTTAATAGTTTGCGCAACGTTGTTGCCATTGCTACAGGCATCGTGGTGTCACGCTCGTCG
TTTGGTATGGCTTCATTCAGCTCCGGTTCCCAACGATCAAGGCGAGTTACATGATCCCCCATGTTGTGCA
AAAAAGCGGTTAGCTCCTTCGGTCCTCCGATCGTTGTCAGAAGTAAGTTGGCCGCAGTGTTATCACTCAT
GGTTATGGCAGCACTGCATAATTCTCTTACTGTCATGCCATCCGTAAGATGCTTTTCTGTGACTGGTGAG
TACTCAACCAAGTCATTCTGAGAATAGTGTATGCGGCGACCGAGTTGCTCTTGCCCGGCGTCAATACGGG
ATAATACCGCGCCACATAGCAGAACTTTAAAAGTGCTCATCATTGGAAAACGTTCTTCGGGGCGAAAACT
CTCAAGGATCTTACCGCTGTTGAGATCCAGTTCGATGTAACCCACTCGTGCACCCAACTGATCTTCAGCA
TCTTTTACTTTCACCAGCGTTTCTGGGTGAGCAAAAACAGGAAGGCAAAATGCCGCAAAAAAGGGAATAA
GGGCGACACGGAAATGTTGAATACTCATACTCTTCCTTTTTCAATATTATTGAAGCATTTATCAGGGTTA
TTGTCTCATGAGCGGATACATATTTGAATGTATTTAGAAAAATAAACAAATAGGGGTTCCGCGCACATTT
CCCCGAAAAGTGCCACCTGACGTCGACGGATCGGGAGATCTCCCGATCCCCTATGGTGCACTCTCAGTAC
AATCTGCTCTGATGCCGCATAGTTAAGCCAGTATCTGCTCCCTGCTTGTGTGTTGGAGGTCGCTGAGTAG
TGCGCGAGCAAAATTTAAGCTACAACAAGGCAAGGCTTGACCGACAATTGCATGAAGAATCTGCTTAGGG
TTAGGCGTTTTGCGCTGCTTCGCGATGTACGGGCCAGATATACGCGTTGACATTGATTATTGACTAGTTA
TTAATAGTAATCAATTACGGGGTCATTAGTTCATAGCCCATATATGGAGTTCCGCGTTACATAACTTACG
GTAAATGGCCCGCCTGGCTGACCGCCCAACGACCCCCGCCCATTGACGTCAATAATGACGTATGTTCCCA
TAGTAACGCCAATAGGGACTTTCCATTGACGTCAATGGGTGGAGTATTTACGGTAAACTGCCCACTTGGC
AGTACATCAAGTGTATCATATGCCAAGTACGCCCCCTATTGACGTCAATGACGGTAAATGGCCCGCCTGG
CATTATGCCCAGTACATGACCTTATGGGACTTTCCTACTTGGCAGTACATCTACGTATTAGTCATCGCTA
TTACCATGGTGATGCGGTTTTGGCAGTACATCAATGGGCGTGGATAGCGGTTTGACTCACGGGGATTTCC
AAGTCTCCACCCCATTGACGTCAATGGGAGTTTGTTTTGGCACCAAAATCAACGGGACTTTCCAAAATGT
CGTAACAACTCCGCCCCATTGACGCAAATGGGCGGTAGGCGTGTACGGTGGGAGGTCTATATAAGCAGAG
CTCTCTGGCTAACTAGAGAACCCACTGCTTACTGGCTTATCGAAATTAATACGACTCACTATAGGGAGAC
CCAAGCTGGCTAGCGTTTAAACTTAAGCTTGGTACCGAGCTCGGATCCCACCATGGATTACAAGGATGAC
GACGATAAGATGGAGACTGACGCGCCCCAGCCCGGCCTCGCCTCCCCGGACTCGCCGCACGACCCCTGCA
AGATGTTCATCGGAGGACTCAGTTGGCAGACCACGCAGGAAGGGCTGCGCGAATACTTCGGCCAGTTCGG
GGAGGTGAAAGAGTGTCTGGTGATGCGGGACCCCCTGACCAAAAGATCCAGGGGTTTCGGCTTCGTCACT
TTCATGGACCAGGCGGGGGTGGATAAAGTGCTGGCGCAATCGCGGCACGAGCTCGACTCCAAAACAATTG
ACCCCAAGGTGGCCTTTCCTCGAAGAGCACAGCCTAAGATGGTCACTCGGACGAAGAAGATCTTCGTGGG
GGGGCTGTCTGTGAACACCACGGTGGAAGATGTGAAACACTATTTCGAGCAGTTCGGAAAGGTGGATGAT
GCCATGCTGATGTTCGACAAAACCACCAACAGGCACAGAGGGTTTGGATTTGTCACGTTTGAGAGCGAGG
ACATCGTAGAGAAAGTTTGTGAGATCCACTTCCATGAAATCAACAACAAAATGGTGGAATGCAAGAAAGC
CCAGCCAAAGGAGGTGATGTCCCCGACAGGCTCAGCCCGGGGCAGGTCTCGGGTCATGCCCTACGGAATG
GATGCCTTCATGCTGGGTATTGGGATGCTGGGTTACCCAGGGTTCCAAGCCACGACCTACGCCAGCCGGA
GTTACACAGGCCTTGCCCCTGGTTACACCTACCAGTTCCCCGAATTCCGTGTAGAGCGGAGCCCTCTCCC
GAGCGCCCCAGTCCTCCCCGAGCTCACAGCTATCCCTCTCACGGCTTATGGGCCCATGGCGGCGGCAGCG
GCGGCGGCAGCTGTAGTTCGAGGGACAGGCTCTCACCCCTGGACGATGGCTCCCCCTCCAGGTTCCACTC
CCAGCCGCACAGGGGGCTTCCTAGGGACCACAAGCCCCGGCCCCATGGCTGAGCTCTACGGGGCAGCCAA
CCAGGACTCCGGGGTCAGCAGTTACATCAGCGCCGCCAGCCCCGCCCCCAGCACTGGTTTCGGCCACAGT
CTTGGGGGTCCCTTGATTGCCACAGCCTTCACCAATGGGTACCACTGACTCGAGTCTAGAGGGCCCGTTT
AAACCCGCTGATCAGCCTCGACTGTGCCTTCTAGTTGCCAGCCATCTGTTGTTTGCCCCTCCCCCGTGCC
TTCCTTGACCCTGGAAGGTGCCACTCCCACTGTCCTTTCCTAATAAAATGAGGAAATTGCATCGCATTGT
CTGAGTAGGTGTCATTCTATTCTGGGGGGTGGGGTGGGGCAGGACAGCAAGGGGGAGGATTGGGAAGACA
ATAGCAGGCATGCTGGGGATGCGGTGGGCTCTATGGCTTCTGAGGCGGAAAGAACCAGCTGGGGCTCTAG
GGGGTATCCCC
[57 nt withheld, positions 6445-6501]
Features (pLannotate 1.2.2; 21 found; start..end, strand, type, name):
    386..715     +  promoter       SV40 promoter: SV40 enhancer and early promoter
    782..1573    +  CDS            neo: KKA2_KLEPN - Also known as kan, nptII. Experimental evidence at protein level: Swiss-Prot protein existence level 1. Resistance to kanamycin, neomycin, paromomycin, ribostamycin, butirosin and gentamicin B. From Klebsiella pneumoniae.
   1597..1755    +  CDS            ble (fragment): BLE_KLEPN - Experimental evidence at protein level: Swiss-Prot protein existence level 1. Binding protein with a strong affinity to the bleomycin family of antibiotics. Binds to CL990; an antimitotic-antibiotic compound. From Klebsiella pneumoniae.
   1750..1871    +  polyA_signal   SV40 poly(A) signal: SV40 polyadenylation signal
   1944..1960    -  protein_bind   lac operator: The lac repressor binds to the lac operator to inhibit transcription in E. coli. This inhibition can be relieved by adding lactose or isopropyl-β-D-thiogalactopyranoside (IPTG). lac repressor encoded by lacI
   1968..1998    -  promoter       lac promoter: promoter for the E. coli lac operon
   2013..2034    -  protein_bind   CAP binding site: CAP binding activates transcription in the presence of cAMP. E. coli catabolite activator protein
   2047..2139    -  CDS            lacI (fragment): lac repressor; lacI; The lac repressor binds to the lac operator to inhibit transcription in E. coli. This inhibition can be relieved by adding lactose or isopropyl-β-D-thiogalactopyranoside (IPTG).
   2322..2910    -  rep_origin     ori: high-copy-number ColE1/pMB1/pBR322/pUC origin of replication
   3081..3941    -  CDS            AmpR: β-lactamase; bla; confers resistance to ampicillin, carbenicillin, and related antibiotics
   3942..4046    -  promoter       AmpR promoter: bla
   4105..4157    -  misc_feature   bom (fragment): basis of mobility region from pBR322
   4312..4691    +  enhancer       CMV enhancer: human cytomegalovirus immediate early enhancer
   4692..4895    +  promoter       CMV promoter: human cytomegalovirus (CMV) immediate early promoter
   4891..4924    +  LTR            5' LTR (truncated) (fragment): truncated 5' long terminal repeat (LTR) from HIV-1
   4940..4958    +  promoter       T7 promoter: promoter for bacteriophage T7 RNA polymerase
   5019..5044    +  CDS            3xFLAG (fragment): three tandem FLAG® epitope tags
   5043..6128    +  CDS            Msi1: MSI1H_MOUSE - Also known as Msi1h. Experimental evidence at protein level: Swiss-Prot protein existence level 1. RNA binding protein that regulates the expression of target mRNAs at the translation level. Regulates expression of the NOTCH1 antagonist NUMB. Binds RNA containing the sequence 5'-GUUAGUUAGUUAGUU- 3' and other sequences containing the pattern 5'-[GA]U(1-3)AGU-3'. May play a role in the proliferation and maintenance of stem cells in the central nervous system. From Mus musculus (Mouse).
   6175..6399    +  polyA_signal   bGH poly(A) signal: bovine growth hormone polyadenylation signal
   6403..6424    +  promoter       SV40 promoter (fragment): SV40 enhancer and early promoter
   6445..372     +  rep_origin     f1 ori (across the origin) (sequence partly withheld): f1 bacteriophage origin of replication; arrow indicates direction of (+) strand synthesis
