[The description below was written by a language model from this plasmid's Addgene catalogue record and pLannotate feature annotations shown in this document.]
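Description:
pcDNA flag-Msi1 is a mammalian expression plasmid built on the Invitrogen pcDNA3.1(+) backbone, about 6.5 kb in the sequenced record, that drives expression of mouse Musashi-1 (Msi1) carrying an N-terminal FLAG epitope. It is maintained in E. coli through a high-copy ColE1/pUC-type origin and selected with ampicillin via the β-lactamase gene. An f1 phage origin is also present, a standard backbone element that permits single-stranded DNA production. For selection in mammalian cells, the backbone carries a neomycin phosphotransferase gene under the SV40 enhancer/early promoter and followed by an SV40 polyadenylation signal, which would allow G418 selection of stable transfectants.

The expression cassette consists of the human CMV immediate-early enhancer and promoter, a T7 promoter that serves as a 5′ sequencing primer site and could support in vitro transcription, the FLAG tag, the Msi1 coding sequence, and the bovine growth hormone polyadenylation signal. The annotation software labels the tag as a short fragment of a 3xFLAG element, which fits the single FLAG tag described by the depositor. The insert was introduced by Gibson assembly between BamHI and XbaI sites, both of which are retained. Several other small annotated fragments (ble, lacI, bom and a truncated HIV-1 LTR) are probably backbone remnants or incidental annotation matches rather than functional parts.

Msi1 is an RNA-binding protein that regulates target mRNAs post-transcriptionally. The associated study concerns Musashi protein control of protein expression and alternative exon splicing in vertebrate photoreceptors. The construct suits transient or stable expression of the tagged protein in cultured mammalian cells, with the FLAG epitope allowing detection or immunoprecipitation.
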