Addgene plasmid #184029: pcDNA flag-Msi1
Purpose: Msi1 clone with N-terminal flag tag
Depositing lab: Peter Stoilov. Depositing organization: West Virginia State University. Publication: The Musashi proteins direct post-transcriptional control of protein expression and alternate exon splicing in vertebrate photoreceptors. Matalkah F, Jeong B, Sheridan M, Horstick E, Ramamurthy V, Stoilov P. Commun Biol. 2022 Sep 24;5(1):1011. doi: 10.1038/s42003-022-03990-w. PubMed 36153373.
Backbone
  Vector backbone: pcDNA3.1(+)
  Backbone manufacturer: Invitrogen
  Vector type: Mammalian Expression
Growth in bacteria
  Bacterial resistance: Ampicillin, 100 μg/mL
  Growth temperature: 37°C
  Growth strain: DH5alpha
  Copy number: High Copy
Gene/Insert
  Gene/Insert name: Msi1
  Species: M. musculus (mouse)
  Entrez Gene: Msi1 (a.k.a. Msi1h, Musahi1, m-Msi-1)
  Promoter: CMV
  Tag / fusion protein: Flag (N terminal on insert)
  Cloning method: Gibson Cloning
  Sequencing primers: 5′ T7; 3′ pcDNA3.1/BGH reverse priming site
Terms and licenses: Academic/Nonprofit Terms; Industry Terms: Not Available to Industry
Depositor comments: 5' Cloning Site: BamHI (not destroyed), 3' Cloning Site: XbaI (not destroyed). Please visit https://www.biorxiv.org/content/10.1101/2022.03.09.483688v1 for bioRxiv preprint.
How to cite: pcDNA flag-Msi1 was a gift from Peter Stoilov (Addgene plasmid # 184029 ; http://n2t.net/addgene:184029 ; RRID:Addgene_184029)
